Addgene plasmid #236039: pQdCas12a.luxR(mut)-sggfp(A)
Purpose: The plasmid pQdCas12a.luxR(mut)-sggfp(A) expresses the dCas12a endonuclease and the sgRNA (design A) targeting the gfp gene. Additionally, it contains a mutation in the luxR gene.
Depositing lab: Radhakrishnan Mahadevan. Depositing organization: University of Toronto. Publication: Model-Based Optimization of a qCRISPRi Circuit for Dynamic Control of Metabolic Pathways. Golla SA, Abo-Hashesh M, Gupta D, Liu Y, Mahadevan R. ACS Synth Biol. 2025 Oct 17;14(10):3890-3898. doi: 10.1021/acssynbio.5c00095. Epub 2025 Sep 29. PubMed 41021780.
Backbone
  Vector backbone: pBBRMCS2
  Backbone size w/o insert (bp): 4232
  Total vector size (bp): 9761
  Vector type: CRISPR
Growth in bacteria
  Bacterial resistance: Kanamycin, 50 μg/mL
  Growth temperature: 37°C
  Growth strain: DH5alpha
  Growth instructions: the plasmid is stable in both 30 and 37 centigrade in E. coli. the plasmid is stable in 30 centigrade in P. putida.
  Copy number: Low Copy
Gene/Insert
  Gene/Insert name: quorum sensing cassette luxI, mutated luxR, and the LuxR-dependent promoter pLuxI , dCas12a and sgRNA design (B) of gfp gene
  gRNA/shRNA sequence: agatcagggctcgagcatggtgagcaagggcgaggagc
  Promoter: quorum sensing promoter
  Cloning method: Ligation Independent Cloning
  Sequencing primers: 5′ AGGATCTCGTCGTGACCCATG; 3′ AAACGGAGGAATGGGAACG
Terms and licenses: Academic/Nonprofit Terms; Industry Terms: Not Available to Industry
How to cite: pQdCas12a.luxR(mut)-sggfp(A) was a gift from Radhakrishnan Mahadevan (Addgene plasmid # 236039 ; http://n2t.net/addgene:236039 ; RRID:Addgene_236039)
