[The description below was written by a language model from this plasmid's Addgene catalogue record and pLannotate feature annotations shown in this document.]
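Description:
pQdCas12a.luxR(mut)-sggfp(A) is a roughly 9.8 kb CRISPR interference plasmid built on the broad-host-range backbone pBBRMCS2. It replicates from the pBBR1 oriV with its cognate pBBR1 Rep protein, is recorded as low copy, and is selected with kanamycin through the Tn5-derived NeoR/KanR gene. Short ble and Tn5 transposase fragments flanking that marker appear to be remnants of the resistance cassette. The record notes stable maintenance in both E. coli and Pseudomonas putida, consistent with the pBBR1 replicon's wide host range.

The payload couples a quorum-sensing module from Aliivibrio fischeri to a catalytically dead Cas12a. LuxI synthesises the OHHL acyl-homoserine lactone autoinducer, which accumulates with cell density and binds the LuxR transcriptional activator. According to the record, the LuxR-dependent pLuxI promoter then drives the insert, so that dCas12a (annotated as the Francisella novicida Cas12a/Cpf1 orthologue) is induced autonomously as the culture grows. The luxR gene carries a mutation, and it is annotated as two adjoining fragments, although the nature of the change is not stated. A constitutive J23119 promoter lies upstream of a short stretch matching a GFP-family fluorescent protein, which is most likely the gfp-targeting guide, so that dCas12a binding blocks gfp transcription without cutting DNA. The plasmid name and purpose field call the guide design A, whereas the insert field says design B, and the record does not resolve this discrepancy.

The construct belongs to a quorum-sensing CRISPRi (qCRISPRi) circuit intended for dynamic, density-dependent control of gene expression and metabolic pathways. Here gfp repression serves as the readout, and the luxR mutant presumably serves as a variant for tuning circuit behaviour.
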