Features (pLannotate 1.2.2; 11 found; start..end, strand, type, name):
   2698..3237    -  CDS            luxR (fragment): LUXR_ALIFS - Experimental evidence at protein level: Swiss-Prot protein existence level 1. Transcriptional activator of the bioluminescence operon. Binds to the OHHL autoinducer. From Aliivibrio fischeri (Vibrio fischeri).
   3237..3446    -  CDS            luxR (fragment): LUXR_ALIFS - Experimental evidence at protein level: Swiss-Prot protein existence level 1. Transcriptional activator of the bioluminescence operon. Binds to the OHHL autoinducer. From Aliivibrio fischeri (Vibrio fischeri).
   3665..4243    +  CDS            luxI: LUXI_ALIFS - Protein inferred from homology: Swiss-Prot protein existence level 3. Required for the synthesis of OHHL (N-(3-oxohexanoyl)-L- homoserine lactone) also known as VAI or N-(beta-ketocaproyl)homoserine lactone or 3-oxo-N-(tetrahydro-2-oxo-3-furanyl)-hexanamide, an autoinducer molecule which binds to LuxR and thus acts in bioluminescence regulation. From Aliivibrio fischeri (Vibrio fischeri).
   4278..4349    -  CDS            ble (fragment): BLE_KLEPN - Experimental evidence at protein level: Swiss-Prot protein existence level 1. Binding protein with a strong affinity to the bleomycin family of antibiotics. Binds to CL990; an antimitotic-antibiotic compound. From Klebsiella pneumoniae.
   4370..5164    -  CDS            NeoR/KanR: aminoglycoside phosphotransferase from Tn5; aph(3')-II (or nptII); confers resistance to neomycin, kanamycin, and G418 (Geneticin®)
   5196..5480    -  CDS            tnpA (fragment): TN5P_ECOLX - Also known as tnp. Experimental evidence at protein level: Swiss-Prot protein existence level 1. Mediates transposition of transposon Tn5 by a 'cut and paste' mechanism. First, the monomeric transposase binds the 19 bp inverted DNA repeats flanking the transposon. Then, dimerization of the DNA- bound transposase creates a synaptic DNA complex. After nicking of the first DNA strand, excision of the transposon proceeds through a series of intermediates. The transposase then mediates the insertion of the transposon at a new site by strand transfer. The activity of the wild- type tran
   6644..7415    +  rep_origin     pBBR1 oriV: replication origin of the broad-host-range plasmid pBBR1 from Bordetella bronchiseptica; requires the pBBR1 Rep protein for replication
   7416..8078    +  CDS            pBBR1 Rep: replication protein for the broad-host-range plasmid pBBR1 from Bordetella bronchiseptica
   8342..8365    -  CDS            cp173Venus (fragment): circularly permuted form of the Venus yellow fluorescent protein (Nagai et al., 2004) efficient FRET acceptor for CFP
   8432..8466    -  promoter       J23119 promoter: bacterial promoter (Registry of Standard Biological Parts BBa J23119)
   8476..2615    -  CDS            cas12a (across the origin): CS12A_FRATN - Also known as cpf1 From Francisella tularensis subsp. novicida (strain U112).
>Addgene plasmid #236039 | pQdCas12a.luxR(mut)-sggfp(A) | addgene full sequence | sequence record 469911 | Addgene NGS Result
CGTTTATCTTTGATTAAATCATATTCAAAAACACTCTCTTTTTTAGGATTATCTTTGTTTTTATTAGCTA
TTGCCTCTTTAGCTGGGTGAGTGATTTTTTTAGGTATTGATTGTTTACGATAAAAAAGCTCTGCCTCACC
ATTTAGCTTATAAACCACATCTTGAAGATTTCTCTCATCAAACAGCGCTTTCCAATATAAAGTATGTAGA
TTTGGTCGCCCTTTGCTATAAGCTGAAAAATCTTTATTATAGATTTGGAATAGGTACAATTTACCCTGAT
TAACTACGCTATCAATATAGCTCTCTGATATATTTTCAAAAGTTAGTTTGTAGCCTTGATTTTCAACTTC
TCTATAAAATTCATCTATAGAATTATATCTTTGAGTATCAGAAAATCTAAATCCAAAATCTTTCCACTCC
GGATGCTTACTTATAGACTGTTTATAAAAATCTATAAATTTTCGGCAATCTTCAATATTAAACTCAAATT
TTTCATATCCTTTTTGAGGACTACCATTTTTTGTATGTGTGGAATGATTTCTTATTCTAAGTATATCTTC
ACTAGGATTATAAAATTTTATAGATTTAGCAGAAAAGAAAACCTTAGGTAACATTTTATTTGCGCCAGGT
AAAAGTTTATAAACAATTTTTTTATAACCCTCGCCTTTATTTTCTTTGATAGCTTTATCATCAAATATTT
TGTTATTTTTCTTATTCATCACACCCAGATAATATTTATCATCTTTGATAAATAAAATTGCCGTATTGTC
AGGCTCTTTATTTTTATCCCAACCATTAGCCAAAGTCGAGTTCTCAAAATTGAGCTTAAATTTCTCATCA
CTATATGGCTTTTGAGTTATATAGTTTCTAATTTTGTTATAAAGAGGCACTATATTCGCTAGCTCAAAGT
AGCACTCCTCAAATACTAGATAAAAATGCTCATCCTTGTCTAAAATATTTGCCTTATCTTCTGACTGACT
AATATGAAATATTTTTAGTTTATGTAAGAGATTATTAGTTTGATCTAAAAGATCCTTGATAGCTTTAACA
TCATCTTCCGCACTAGCTTGAAGTAGGTCTTTTTTACCTTGATTTTGATATTTGATAGATATCTGTGCCA
AATTGTCTTTGTTTTGAGCTATTTCATCAAATATCATCGGAATAGCCGCAAAGTTTGCAAGTATTTCTTC
AAACCTACACTGTTTATCTATATCTCTATGCTTATTAAATTCTTCTAAGGCAAGCTTTATAGTTTCTAGA
GATAAGTATTTTGCTTTTTCAGTTTTTTTGGCTATTAATTCTTGCTCTTTCTTACTAGGGTTATCAAGAT
TTTTAGGTGCTATTTGTTGAGTTATATATTCTAGTACCGCTGTACCAATAACACTATAATCATCAAAAAC
TTGTTGTGATAGATCAGTAAGAGATTTATCATTTTTAAAATAAATTTTACTCAAATCAAGTTTTTGAGCT
TTTAAATCATCAAATAATAAAGATAGTGTTTCTTTAATAGATTTTTCTTCTACTGTTTTAAAAGCTGCTA
TTTGCTCATAAAAACTTTGCATCGTTGTAACTACATCACTATCATCTTCTAACTTATCAATTACAAAAGA
TTTAGATTCTGTATCACTTAAAATTTGCTTAAATAAAACACTCATTTTATATTTTTTGAGTGTTTTATCA
TTTATTTGCTGTGAGTATAGATTTATATATTCATTTATACCTTTTCTCTTTGTATTTTCACCATTTACAA
ATTTACCACCAATAATAGTATTAAATTTAGTAATACCACTTTGATTTAGATAATTATTAAAGTTTGCTAT
CTCAAAAACTTCATCAAGTGAAAAAACTCTTTGATTAACTTCAGATGTTTTGTAGTCAATATCAAAGGTT
AGCTCTTCTGCCAAATCTTTTTTAATTTGTTCATAGTTTATAGCTTCTGGAGCTTTGTCTTTTAAACTCT
CATACTTAGCTTTATTTTCTAGAAATTTAGGCAAATTATCATCTACTATCCTATAAATAATAGATGTAGG
AATATCATTGCTACTATAAACATTTTTTCTATTTTCATGAAAACCCTTAAAATAAGTTGTCCAACCTTTA
AAAGATTTGATTATTTCTAACGCCTCATCTATATCTGTGATATCACTATTGGCTTTAAATAGTTCTATAC
CATTATCCTTAGATTGCTTTAGCCATAGAATTAAATCTGACTCTTGCCCTTTTTTAGCATCGATAAGGTT
TTGATTAAACAAATTCTTAAATTTCTCTGAGTCCTTTATATATTCAGATATTTGTTTCTTTATCGTATCT
TTTGCACTTTTAAAATCTTTTTGTAGATTATCATCATCACTCTTTTTAAGTTTAAAATAAACATCAGAAT
AGTTTTGTAATAAATCTTCGCTAATACAAACCGAACTTAATATCTCCTCTATAAAAAACTGATGATATTT
ATCAATTATTTGTTTAGCCTTTTTGTAGTCTTTAGCTCTTTTCTCATCATCTAAAATCAAACCTCTTGCT
TTTATGTTTTCAAGTGTTTTACCCTGTGGGATTAACTCAAATCTTAGAGTTTTACTTAAACTATATTTAT
TAACAAATTCTTGATAAATTGACATAGATCCTTTCTCCTCTTTTTTATTCGACTATAACAAACCATTTTC
TTGCGTAAACCTGTACGATCCTACAGGTAGATCTTTAATTTTTAAAAAATGGCCAATCAATTGCTCCTGT
TAAAATTGCTTTAGAAATACTTTGGCAGCGGTTTGTTGTATCGAGTTTCATTTGCGCATTGGTTAAATGG
AAAGTGACAGTACGCTCACTGCAGCCTAATATTTTTGAAATATCCCAAGAGCTTTTTCCTTCGCATGCCC
ACGCTAAACATTCTTTTTCTCTTTTGGTTAAATCGTTGTTTGATTTATTATTTGCTATATTTATTTTTCG
ATAATTATCAACTAGAGAAGGAACAATTAATGGTATGTTCATACACGCATGTAAAAATAAACTATCTATA
TAGTTGTCAATTTCTGAATGTGCAAAACTAAGCATTCCGAAGCCATTGTTAGCCGTATGAATAGGGAAAC
TAAACCCAGTGATAAGACCTGATGTTTTCGCTTCTTTAATTACATTTGGAGATTTTTTATTTACAGCATT
GTTTTCAAATATATTCCAATTAATTGGTGAATGATTGGATTTAGAATAATCTACTATAGGATCATATTTT
ATTAAATTAGCGCGCCATAATATTGCCTCCATTTTTTAGGGTAATTATCTAGAATTGAAATATCAGATTT
AACCATAGAATGAGGATAAATGATCGCGAGTAAATAATATTCACAATGTACCATTTTAGTCATATCAGAT
AAGCATTGATTAATATCATTATTGCTGCCACAAGCTTTAATTTTATTAATTATTCTGTATGTGTCGTCGG
CATTTATGTTTTTCATACCCATCTCTTTATCCTTACCTATTGTTTGTCGCAAGTTTTGCGTGTTATATAT
CATTAAAACGGTAATGGATTGACATTTGATTCTAATAAATTGGATTTTTGTCACACTATTGTATCGCTGG
GAATACAATTACTTAACATAAGCACCTGTAGGATCGTACAGGTTTACGCAAGAAAATGGTTTGTTATAGT
CGAATAAACGCAAGGGAGGTTGGTATGACTATAATGATAAAAAAATCGGATTTTTTGGCAATTCCATCGG
AGGAGTATAAAGGTATTCTAAGTCTTCGTTATCAAGTGTTTAAGCAAAGACTTGAGTGGGACTTAGTTGT
AGAAAATAACCTTGAATCAGATGAGTATGATAACTCAAATGCAGAATATATTTATGCTTGTGATGATACT
GAAAATGTAAGTGGATGCTGGCGTTTATTACCTACAACAGGTGATTATATGCTGAAAAGTGTTTTTCCTG
AATTGCTTGGTCAACAGAGTGCTCCCAAAGATCCTAATATAGTCGAATTAAGTCGTTTTGCTGTAGGTAA
AAATAGCTCAAAGATAAATAACTCTGCTAGTGAAATTACAATGAAACTATTTGAAGCTATATATAAACAC
GCTGTTAGTCAAGGTATTACAGAATATGTAACAGTAACATCAACAGCAATAGAGCGATTTTTAAAGCGTA
TTAAAGTTCCTTGTCATCGTATTGGAGACAAAGAAATTCATGTATTAGGTGATACTAAATCGGTTGTATT
GTCTATGCCTATTAATGAACAGTTTAAAAAAGCAGTCTTAAATTAATCTAGATAAGTTCAGGATGAATTC
TCTAGTCCAACCTTTCATAGAAGGCGGCGGTGGAATCGAAATCTCGTGATGGCAGGTTGGGCGTCGCTTG
GTCGGTCATTTCGAACCCCAGAGTCCCGCTCAGAAGAACTCGTCAAGAAGGCGATAGAAGGCGATGCGCT
GCGAATCGGGAGCGGCGATACCGTAAAGCACGAGGAAGCGGTCAGCCCATTCGCCGCCAAGCTCTTCAGC
AATATCACGGGTAGCCAACGCTATGTCCTGATAGCGGTCCGCCACACCCAGCCGGCCACAGTCGATGAAT
CCAGAAAAGCGGCCATTTTCCACCATGATATTCGGCAAGCAGGCATCGCCATGGGTCACGACGAGATCCT
CGCCGTCGGGCATGCGCGCCTTGAGCCTGGCGAACAGTTCGGCTGGCGCGAGCCCCTGATGCTCTTCGTC
CAGATCATCCTGATCGACAAGACCGGCTTCCATCCGAGTACGTGCTCGCTCGATGCGATGTTTCGCTTGG
TGGTCGAATGGGCAGGTAGCCGGATCAAGCGTATGCAGCCGCCGCATTGCATCAGCCATGATGGATACTT
TCTCGACAGGAGCAAGGTGAGATGACAGGAGATCCTGCCCCGGCACTTCGCCCAATAGCAGCCAGTCCCT
TCCCGCTTCAGTGACAACGTCGAGCACAGCTGCGCAAGGAACGCCCGTCGTGGCCAGCCACGATAGCCGC
GCTGCCTCGTCCTGTAGTTCATTCAGGGCACCGGACAGGTCGGTCTTGACAAAAAGAACCGGGCGCCCCT
GCGCTGACAGCCGGAACACGGCGGCATCAGAGCAGCCGATTGTCTGTTGTGCCCAGTCATAGCCGAATAG
CCTCTCCACCCAAGCGGCCGGAGAACCTGCGTGCAATCCATCTTGTTCAATCATGCGAAACGATCCTCAT
CCTGTCTCTTGATCAAATCTTGATCCCCTGCGCCATCAGATCCTTGGCGGCAAGAAAGCCATCCAGTTTA
CTTTGCAGGGCTTCCCAACCTTACCAGAGGGCGCCCCAGCTGGCAATTCCGGTTCGCTTGCTGTCCATAA
AACCGCCCAGTCTAGCTATCGCCATGTAAGCCCACTGCAAGCTACCTGCTTTCTCTTTGCGCTTGCGTTT
TCCCTTGTCCAGATAGCCCAGTAGCTGACATTCATCCCAGGTGGCACTTTTCGGGGAAATGTGCGCGCCC
GCGTTCCTACTGGCGCTGGGCCTGTTTCTGGCGCTGGACTTCCCGCTGTTCCGTCAGCAGCTTTTCGCCC
ACGGCCTTGATGATCGCGGCGGCCTTGGCCTGCATATCCCGATTCAACGGCCCCAGGGCGTCCAGAACGG
GCTTCAGGCGCTCCCGAAGGTCTCGGGCCGTCTCTTGGGCTTGATCGGCCTTCTTGCGCATCTCACGCGC
TCCTGCGGCGGCCTGTAGGGCAGGCTCATACCCCTGCCGAACCGCTTTTGTCAGCCGGTCGGCCACGGCT
TCCGGCGTCTCAACGCGCTTTGAGATTCCCAGCTTTTCGGCCAATCCCTGCGGTGCATAGGCGCGTGGCT
CGACCGCTTGCGGGCTGATGGTGACGTGGCCCACTGGTGGCCGCTCCAGGGCCTCGTAGAACGCCTGAAT
GCGCGTGTGACGTGCCTTGCTGCCCTCGATGCCCCGTTGCAGCCCTAGATCGGCCACAGCAGCCGCAAAC
GTGGTCTGGTCGCGGGTCATCTGCGCTTTGTTGCCGATGAACTCCTTGGCCGACAGCCTGCCGTCCTGCG
TCAGCGGCACCACGAACGCGGTCATGTGCGGGCTGGTTTCGTCACGGTGGATGCTGGCCGTCACGATGCG
ATCCGCCCCGTACTTGTCCGCCAGCCACTTGTGCGCCTTCTCGAAGAACGCCGCCTGCTGTTCTTGGCTG
GCCGACTTCCACCATTCCGGGCTGGCCGTCATGACGTACTCGACCGCCAACACAGCGTCCTTGCGCCGCT
TCTCTGGCAGCAACTCGCGCAGTCGGCCCATCGCTTCATCGGTGCTGCTGGCCGCCCAGTGCTCGTTCTC
TGGCGTCCTGCTGGCGTCAGCGTTGGGCGTCTCGCGCTCGCGGTAGGCGTGCTTGAGACTGGCCGCCACG
TTGCCCATTTTCGCCAGCTTCTTGCATCGCATGATCGCGTATGCCGCCATGCCTGCCCCTCCCTTTTGGT
GTCCAACCGGCTCGACGGGGGCAGCGCAAGGCGGTGCCTCCGGCGGGCCACTCAATGCTTGAGTATACTC
ACTAGACTTTGCTTCGCAAAGTCGTGACCGCCTACGGCGGCTGCGGCGCCCTACGGGCTTGCTCTCCGGG
CTTCGCCCTGCGCGGTCGCTGCGCTCCCTTGCCAGCCCGTGGATATGTGGACGATGGCCGCGAGCGGCCA
CCGGCTGGCTCGCTTCGCTCGGCCCGTGGACAACCCTGCTGGACAAGCTGATGGACAGGCTGCGCCTGCC
CACGAGCTTGACCACAGGGATTGCCCACCGGCTACCCAGCCTTCGACCACATACCCACCGGCTCCAACTG
CGCGGCCTGCGGCCTTGCCCCATCAATTTTTTTAATTTTCTCTGGGGAAAAGCCTCCGGCCTGCGGCCTG
CGCGCTTCGCTTGCCGGTTGGACACCAAGTGGAAGGCGGGTCAAGGCTCGCGCAGCGACCGCGCAGCGGC
TTGGCCTTGACGCGCCTGGAACGACCCAAGCCTATGCGAGTGGGGGCAGTCGAAGGGCGAAGCCCGCCCG
CCTGCCCCCCGAGCCTCACGGCGGCGAGTGCGGGGGTTCCAAGGGGGCAGCGCCACCTTGGGCAAGGCCG
AAGGCCGCGCAGTCGATCAACAAGCCCCGGAGGGGCCACTTTTTGCCGGAGGGGGAGCCGCGCCGAAGGC
GTGGGGGAACCCCGCAGGGGTGCCCTTCTTTGGGCACCAAAGAACTAGATATAGGGCGAAATGCGAAAGA
CTTAAAAATCAACAACTTAAAAAAGGGGGGTACGCAACAGCTCATTGCGGCACCCCCCGCAATAGCTCAT
TGCGTAGGTTAAAGAAAATCTGTAATTGACTGCCACTTTTACGCAACGCATAATTGTTGTCGCGCTGCCA
AAAAGTTGCAGCTGATTGTGCATGGTGCCGCAACCGTGCGGCACCCCTACCGCATGGAGATAAGCATGGC
CACGCAGTCCAGAGAAATCGGCATTCAAGCCAAGAACAAGCCCGGTCACTGGGTGCAAACGGAACGCAAA
GCGCATGAGGCGTGGGCCGGGCTTATTGCGAGGAAACCCACGGCGGCAATGCTGCTGCATCACCTCGTGG
CGCAGATGGGCCACCAGAACGCCGTGGTGGTCAGCCAGAAGACACTTTCCAAGCTCATCGGACGTTCTTT
GCGGACGGTCCAATACGCAGTCAAGGACTTGGTGGCCGAGCGCTGGATCTCCGTCGTGAAGCTCAACGGC
CCCGGCACCGTGTCGGCCTACGTGGTCAATGACCGCGTGGCGTGGGGCCAGCCCCGCGACCAGTTGCGCC
TGTCGGTGTTCAGTGCCGCCGTGGTGGTTGATCACGACGACCAGGACGAATCGCTGTTGGGGCATGGCGA
CCTGCGCCGCATCCCGACCCTGTATCCGGGCGAGTAGCAACTACCGACCGGCCCCGGCGAGGAGCCGCCC
AGCCAGCCCGGCATTCCGGGCATGGAACCAGACCTGCCAGCCTTGACCGAAACGGAGGAATGGGAACGGC
GCGGGCAGCAGCGCCTGCCGATGCCCGATGAGCCGTGTTTTCTGGACGATGGCGAGCCGTTGGAGCCGCC
GACACGGGTCACGCTGCCGCGCCGGTAGCACTTGGGTTGCGCAGCAACCCGTAAGTGCGCTGTTCCAGAC
TATACTAGACTGCAGGTCCTGAAGTTAACAAAAAAAATGACCTTCATAAATCGCTAATCTACAACAGTAG
AAATTATTTAAAGTTCTTAGACCGGCTACTAATACAAAAGGCTCTAGACATCTACAACAGTAGAAATTAT
TTAAAGTTCTTAGACTGAATTATCTGAAGGCACAGGAATAGTAGCATCTACAACAGTAGAAATTATTTAA
AGTTCTTAGACGCTCCTCGCCCTTGCTCACCATGCTCGAGCCCTGATCTACAACAGTAGAAATTATTTAA
AGTTCTTAGACCCGTTTTTGCCTAAATCAGCGCTAGCATTATACCTAGGACTGAGCTAGCTGTCAACTCG
AGTTAGTTATTCCTATTCTGCACGAACTCAAAATACTCTTCATTTTTGATAACCAAATTGAGTTTTTTGC
CCTCTTGATTATTTTTGATCCTACCTAGTAGCATCAGACCTTTTAGCCCAATATGATAAGCACCATTGGC
ATCAGCATCTTGAGGCATATTTTTTGGCGCCTGTCGCGAATCAAAGAAATTGCCATTTACATCTGCTACT
GGTGAAATTAGATAATCTAACTCAGTACCTGTTTTTGAGTTACGCATTTGTAAGATAGTATTTAGGACAC
TAGTTAGCTTAGCAAAAAACTTTTTGTCGCTCTCACCGCAAATAGCTGCTTTGATACATTCGCCATGCCC
ATATTCGATAGAATAATCTTTTAGCAATTTCTCCAACTCTTTAGTTGGATAAACTTCTCGAGTATCCCAA
TTATGATTTTTATCTGAATTTCTAAAGTTAATCAATCTACTCCCAAAGCTAGCTATAGTCCACTTGCCTT
TGGCAGCCTTGTCACCAAAGTTTTTATAATCAAAACTAAACTCAAAATAGCCCTTATCAAGGTTATAACA
AATCTTGTCAAACTTACTAAAGAACTCTTGAGATTTGCTGACACTTTCATACTTAGGATATAACTGATTT
ACAAAACCAGTTACAGGACAAATTTTTGAAGTAAAACCAGCTGGTACATAGTAGATAATACCTGTTTGTT
TACCCATCTTTTTAAAAGTCTCAAAAGGTGCTGTTAGCTGATAAGCTCTAAGCACTCCCCCAGTTTTATC
AAACTCATTATCTTTGAAAACTAGATAGTTTAGTTTCTCAATTAGCATTTTTTCTAACTTTTGATAGACC
TGCTTCTCTACCTTGAAACGCCCTCTTTTAAATCCAAAATTTAAATCCTCAAAAACCACAATAGCATTAT
ACTCTATAACTAGCTTAGCTATTTCATGAACTACCTGAGATAGATAGCCCTCTTTCATCTCTTTGATGTT
ATTTATCTTTTTCCAGTCTTTCCTAGCTGAATCCCTATCTTTCTCTATTGCAGCAAGCTTATCATGGTAG
TTTGTTTTCATTCTATCATTACCAATGATGTTGAAAGTATCTTGTTTGATGATATTGCCTTTACCATCTA
CCAAAGTATAGTAAGCTAAATGTCTTTCACCTCTAGCTATACTTAATATATGAACATCATTTGCTTTTTC
TTTTAGCAATAAATTGATTTCATCATTAAACTTATTAGCTCCACTAGATTTAAAATTGATTGTAATAGGA
CAGTGAAAGAAAAACTTATCTTCAGTAAAG
